>Addgene plasmid #33375 | pcDNA3.1-mETV3-HA | addgene partial sequence | sequence record 41688 | BGH-rev 5'-TAGAAGGCACAGTCGAGG-3'
CCTCTAGACTCGACTTATGCGTAGTCAGGTACGTCGTAAGGGTAAGCATCAGCGGCAGCAGTGGCCGTTG
TGGCCAGGCCCTGGGGTCCCGCCCCATTCCAGAGGAACTTGCCCGTTTTGTTGAGCTCCCTGGCTTCAGG
GTCGTCATTCCACCGCCTCTTCAGCCGAAGCTTAGGGGGCATCAGGGCGTCTTCTTTCTTCTCGGGTACA
CCGGGCTCCCTGGCAGACCTGTCCTCACTGTCTTCGGTCCCCTCTAGGGGTTCGTCACTGGGAGTGCTAA
TGGACACAGAGGGCCAGGTGGGTGAGGGGTGGGCAAACCCGGTGCCTTTCCCCTCTTCTATGGTCCTGCT
CCGAATGCTGTCCACTTCTTGGGTCTGTTCCTCCTTTCCCTGGGTTGACTGCCGGAGGCTGTCAGGATCC
TTCTCTGTGGCCGGCTCTACCTTAATCCGAGAGGGAACAGGAGCGCTGGCGGGCACAGAGCCGCGAACAG
CCTCCTCCCGGCTCTCTACCCTCTCGCGGTTCTTCCGTCCAGCCGGCGGGGGCTGCAGCTTGATAGAGAA
CTGGGAAGGCTCCTCAGGATGCATTTGGCACTGCAGCGGTGGGACCATGAGCCCTGGGTAACGGGGGAAA
GTCCGGGGACTCAGATGGTAGTTGAACACCGAACAGGCTTGAGAATGAAGGTAGTGTTTCATTTCCTCTG
GGTTGAA
