[The description below was written by a language model from this plasmid's Addgene catalogue record.]
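Description:
pcDNA3.1-mETV3-HA is a mammalian expression plasmid built on the commercial pcDNA3.1 hygro(+) backbone. It is maintained in E. coli as a high-copy plasmid under ampicillin selection. In mammalian cells it carries a hygromycin resistance marker, so it can be used for transient transfection or for selecting stably transfected populations. No feature table accompanies the record, so details of the backbone elements beyond these catalogue fields are not documented here. The restriction sites used for cloning are also not recorded.

The insert is mouse Etv3 (also known as METS or Pe1), which encodes a member of the ETS family of transcription factors that acts as a transcriptional repressor. Expression is driven by the CMV promoter, a strong constitutive viral promoter active in a wide range of mammalian cell types. The coding sequence is fused at its C terminus to an HA epitope tag, so the protein can be detected or immunoprecipitated with anti-HA antibodies without needing an Etv3-specific reagent. A T7 forward primer site upstream of the insert is listed for sequence verification.

The associated publication concerns a transcriptional repressor and corepressor induced by the STAT3-regulated anti-inflammatory signalling pathway. This suggests the plasmid was made to overexpress tagged ETV3 in mammalian cells and study its repressor function in that context. Typical applications would include enforced expression followed by reporter or gene expression assays, and HA-based detection or pull-down of the protein, although the record does not list specific experiments.
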