Addgene plasmid #33375: pcDNA3.1-mETV3-HA
Depositing lab: Peter Murray. Depositing organization: St. Jude Children's Research Hospital. Publication: Cutting edge: A transcriptional repressor and corepressor induced by the STAT3-regulated anti-inflammatory signaling pathway. El Kasmi KC, Smith AM, Williams L, Neale G, Panopoulos AD, Watowich SS, Hacker H, Foxwell BM, Murray PJ. J Immunol. 2007 Dec 1;179(11):7215-9. PubMed 18025162.
Backbone
  Vector backbone: pcDNA3.1 hygro(+)
  Backbone manufacturer: Invitrogen
  Vector type: Mammalian Expression
  Selectable markers: Hygromycin
Growth in bacteria
  Bacterial resistance: Ampicillin, 100 μg/mL
  Growth temperature: 37°C
  Growth strain: DH5alpha
  Copy number: High Copy
Gene/Insert
  Gene/Insert name: Etv3
  Species: M. musculus (mouse)
  Entrez Gene: Etv3 (a.k.a. AI414410, METS, Pe1)
  Promoter: CMV
  Tag / fusion protein: HA (C terminal on insert)
  Cloning method: Restriction Enzyme; 5′ cloning site none (unknown if destroyed); 3′ cloning site none (unknown if destroyed)
  Sequencing primers: 5′ T7 forward
Terms and licenses: Academic/Nonprofit Terms; Industry Terms: Not Available to Industry
How to cite: pcDNA3.1-mETV3-HA was a gift from Peter Murray (Addgene plasmid # 33375 ; http://n2t.net/addgene:33375 ; RRID:Addgene_33375)
